>Addgene plasmid #147443 | pnYC-NpHM-DmNot11_R | depositor full sequence | sequence record 289890 | Full Sequence
GGTATGGCAATGAAAGACGGTGAGCTGGTGATATGGGATAGTGTTCACCCTTGTTACACCGTTTTCCATG
AGCAAACTGAAACGTTTTCATCGCTCTGGAGTGAATACCACGACGATTTCCGGCAGTTTCTACACATATA
TTCGCAAGATGTGGCGTGTTACGGTGAAAACCTGGCCTATTTCCCTAAAGGGTTTATTGAGAATATGTTT
TTCGTCTCAGCCAATCCCTGGGTGAGTTTCACCAGTTTTGATTTAAACGTGGCCAATATGGACAACTTCT
TCGCCCCCGTTTTCACCATGGGCAAATATTATACGCAAGGCGACAAGGTGCTGATGCCGCTGGCGATTCA
GGTTCATCATGCCGTCTGTGATGGCTTCCATGTCGGCAGAATGCTTAATGAATTACAACAGTACTGCGAT
GAGTGGCAGGGCGGGGCGTAATTTTTTTAAGGCAGTTATTGGTGCCCTTAAACGCCTGGTGCTACGCCTG
AATAAGTGATAATAAGCGGATGAATGGCAGAAATTCGAAAGCAAATTCGACCCGGTCGTCGGTTCAGGGC
AGGGTCGTTAAATAGCCGCTTATGTCTATTGCTGGTTTACCGGTTTATTGACTACCGGAAGCAGTGTGAC
CGTGTGCTTCTCAAATGCCTGAGGCCAGTTTGCTCAGGCTCTCCCCGTGGAGGTAATAATTGACGATATG
ATCATTTATTCTGCCTCCCAGAGCCTGATAAAAACGGTTAGCGCTTCGTTAATACAGATGTAGGTGTTCC
ACAGGGTAGCCAGCAGCATCCTGCGATGCAGATCCGGAACATAATGGTGCAGGGCGCTTGTTTCGGCGTG
GGTATGGTGGCAGGCCCCGTGGCCGGGGGACTGTTGGGCGCTGCCGGCACCTGTCCTACGAGTTGCATGA
TAAAGAAGACAGTCATAAGTGCGGCGACGATAGTCATGCCCCGCGCCCACCGGAAGGAGCTACCGGACAG
CGGTGCGGACTGTTGTAACTCAGAATAAGAAATGAGGCCGCTCATGGCGTTGACTCTCAGTCATAGTATC
GTGGTATCACCGGTTGGTTCCACTCTCTGTTGCGGGCAACTTCAGCAGCACGTAGGGGACTTCCGCGTTT
CCAGACTTTACGAAACACGGAAACCGAAGACCATTCATGTTGTTGCTCAGGTCGCAGACGTTTTGCAGCA
GCAGTCGCTTCACGTTCGCTCGCGTATCGGTGATTCATTCTGCTAACCAGTAAGGCAACCCCGCCAGCCT
AGCCGGGTCCTCAACGACAGGAGCACGATCATGCGCACCCGTGGCCAGGACCCAACGCTGCCCGAGATGC
GCCGCGTGCGGCTGCTGGAGATGGCGGACGCGATGGATATGTTCTGCCAAGGGTTGGTTTGCGCATTCAC
AGTTCTCCGCAAGAATTGATTGGCTCCAATTCTTGGAGTGGTGAATCCGTTAGCGAGGTGCCGCCGGCTT
CCATTCAGGTCGAGGTGGCCCGGCTCCATGCACCGCGACGCAACGCGGGGAGGCAGACAAGGTATAGGGC
GGCGCCTACAATCCATGCCAACCCGTTCCATGTGCTCGCCGAGGCGGCATAAATCGCCGTGACGATCAGC
GGTCCAGTGATCGAAGTTAGGCTGGTAAGAGCCGCGAGCGATCCTTGAAGCTGTCCCTGATGGTCGTCAT
CTACCTGCCTGGACAGCATGGCCTGCAACGCGGGCATCCCGATGCCGCCGGAAGCGAGAAGAATCATAAT
GGGGAAGGCCATCCAGCCTCGCGTCGCGAACGCCAGCAAGACGTAGCCCAGCGCGTCGGCCGCCATGCCG
GCGATAATGGCCTGCTTCTCGCCGAAACGTTTGGTGGCGGGACCAGTGACGAAGGCTTGAGCGAGGGCGT
GCAAGATTCCGAATACCGCAAGCGACAGGCCGATCATCGTCGCGCTCCAGCGAAAGCGGTCCTCGCCGAA
AATGACCCAGAGCGCTGCCGGCACCTGTCCTACGAGTTGCATGATAAAGAAGACAGTCATAAGTGCGGCG
ACGATAGTCATGCCCCGCGCCCACCGGAAGGAGCTGACTGGGTTGAAGGCTCTCAAGGGCATCGGTCGAC
GCTCTCCCTTATGCGACTCCTGCATTAGGAAGCAGCCCAGTAGTAGGTTGAGGCCGTTGAGCACCGCCGC
CGCAAGGAATGGTGCATGCAAGGAGATGGCGCCCAACAGTCCCCCGGCCACGGGGCCTGCCACCATACCC
ACGCCGAAACAAGCGCTCATGAGCCCGAAGTGGCGAGCCCGATCTTCCCCATCGGTGATGTCGGCGATAT
AGGCGCCAGCAACCGCACCTGTGGCGCCGGTGATGCCGGCCACGATGCGTCCGGCGTAGAGGATCAGACT
AAGATCTCGATCCCGCGAAATTAATACGACTCACTATAGGGGAATTGTGAGCGGATAACAATTCCCCACT
AGTAATAATTTTGTTTAACTTTAAGAAGGAGATATACCATGAGCGGCAGCCATCATCATCATCATCACAG
CGGCAGCGGCTCCATGGAAACTGAAGAAGGTAAACTGGTAATCTGGATTAACGGCGATAAAGGCTATAAC
GGTCTCGCTGAAGTCGGTAAGAAATTCGAGAAAGATACCGGAATTAAAGTCACCGTTGAGCATCCGGATA
AACTGGAAGAGAAATTCCCACAGGTTGCGGCAACTGGCGATGGCCCTGACATTATCTTCTGGGCACACGA
CCGCTTTGGTGGCTACGCTCAATCTGGCCTGTTGGCTGAAATCACCCCGGACAAAGCGTTCCAGGACAAG
CTGTATCCGTTTACCTGGGATGCCGTACGTTACAACGGCAAGCTGATTGCTTACCCGATCGCTGTTGAAG
CGTTATCGCTGATTTATAACAAAGACCTGCTGCCGAACCCGCCAAAAACCTGGGAAGAGATCCCGGCGCT
GGATAAAGAACTGAAAGCGAAAGGTAAGAGCGCCCTGATGTTCAACCTGCAAGAACCGTACTTCACCTGG
CCGCTGATTGCTGCTGACGGGGGTTATGCGTTCAAGTATGAAAACGGCAAGTACGACATTAAAGACGTGG
GCGTGGATAACGCTGGCGCGAAAGCGGGTCTGACCTTCCTGGTTGACCTGATTAAAAACAAACACATGAA
TGCAGACACCGATTACTCCATCGCAGAAGCTGCCTTTAATAAAGGCGAAACAGCGATGACCATCAACGGC
CCGTGGGCATGGTCCAACATCGACACCAGCAAAGTGAATTATGGTGTAACGGTACTGCCGACCTTCAAGG
GTCAACCATCCAAACCGTTCGTTGGCGTGCTGAGCGCAGGTATTAACGCCGCCAGTCCGAACAAAGAGCT
GGCAAAAGAGTTCCTCGAAAACTATCTGCTGACTGATGAAGGTCTGGAAGCGGTTAATAAAGACAAACCG
CTGGGTGCCGTAGCGCTGAAGTCTTACGAGGAAGAGTTGGCGAAAGATCCACGTATTGCCGCCACGATGG
AAAACGCCCAGAAAGGTGAAATCATGCCGAACATCCCGCAGATGTCCGCTTTCTGGTATGCCGTGCGTAC
TGCGGTGATCAACGCCGCCAGCGGTCGTCAGACTGTCGATGAAGCCCTTAAAGACGCGCAGACTGGTACC
GGCAGCGGCCTGGAAGTTCTGTTCCAGGGGCCCCATATGCTCGAGATGTTTCTGTCCATCGCCCCGCCCC
TAATGGACTTCGAGGACGAGCTGCTCTGGATAAACCAGTCGAACAGCGACAAGGTGGAGATCATCTACGA
CAAGTCCAACTACATTACCCCCAACATAAAGCACCTCATCGAGCAGGCTTTTCTCCAGCCACTCAGCCTC
CAGAACCAGCACATCCTCTTCGACGACCTGCTGAAGCAGAACACGGACATTGCGCGCCAATATGGACTGA
CCCCGGACAAGCTACCTCTGCTCGTGGAAAGCAATCCTCTCATCTCCATTGAGATCTTGCTAAGACTGAT
GACGACCTCCGACATAACTGAATACTTCAACGTGTTGGTCAACATGGACATAACACTTCACTCCATGGAG
GTGGTCAACCGACTAACCACCTCCGGACCTTTGCCCACTGAGTTTATTCACCTATACATCAGCAATTGCA
TCTCGACTTGCGAAACAGTCAAGGACAAGTACATGCAGTCTCGCCTGGTGCGACTCGTTTGCGTATTTCT
GCAGTCCTTGATTAGGAACAAGATTGTGAACGTTAGGGAACTATTCATTGAAATCGAAGCCTTCTGCGTG
GGTTTCAGCAAAATCAAGGAGGCTGCTACCCTGTACCGGCTTATCAAACACTTGGAAACTGGGGAAAGCG
CTCTGTCGTCCAACTCCCTAGCTAAGTAGGGATCCTAATAGTCTAGAGCTAGCCCTAGGAGATCCGGCTG
CTAACAAAGCCCGAAAGGAAGCTGAGTTGGCTGCTGCCACCGCTGAGCAATAACTAGCATAACCCCTTGG
GGCCTCTAAACGGGTCTTGAGGGGTTTTTTGCTGAAAGGAGGAACTATATCCGGATATCCCGCAAGAGGC
CCGGCAGTACCGGCATAACCAAGCCTATGCCTACAGCATCCAGGGTGACGGTGCCGAGGATGACGATGAG
CGCATTGTTAGATTTCATACACGGTGCCTGACTGCGTTAGCAATTTAACTGTGATAAACTACCGCATTAA
AGCTTATCGATGATAAGCTGTCAAACATGAGAATTACAACTTATATCGTATGGGGCTGACTTCAGGTGCT
ACATTTGAAGAGATAAATTGCACTGAAATCAAGAAATATTTTATCTGATTAATAAGATGATCTTCTTGAG
ATCGTTTTGGTCTGCGCGTAATCTCTTGCTCTGAAAACGAAAAAACCGCCTTGCAGGGCGGTTTTTCGAA
GGTTCTCTGAGCTACCAACTCTTTGAACCGAGGTAACTGGCTTGGAGGAGCGCAGTCACCAAAACTTGTC
CTTTCAGTTTAGCCTTAACCGGCGCATGACTTCAAGACTAACTCCTCTAAATCAATTACCAGTGGCTGCT
GCCAGTGGTGCTTTTGCATGTCTTTCCGGGTTGGACTCAAGACGATAGTTACCGGATAAGGCGCAGCGGT
CGGACTGAACGGGGGGTTCGTGCATACAGTCCAGCTTGGAGCGAACTGCCTACCCGGAACTGAGTGTCAG
GCGTGGAATGAGACAAACGCGGCCATAACAGCGGAATGACACCGGTAAACCGAAAGGCAGGAACAGGAGA
GCGCACGAGGGAGCCGCCAGGGGGAAACGCCTGGTATCTTTATAGTCCTGTCGGGTTTCGCCACCACTGA
TTTGAGCGTCAGATTTCGTGATGCTTGTCAGGGGGGCGGAGCCTATGGAAAAACGGCTTTGCCGCGGCCC
TCTCACTTCCCTGTTAAGTATCTTCCTGGCATCTTCCAGGAAATCTCCGCCCCGTTCGTAAGCCATTTCC
GCTCGCCGCAGTCGAACGACCGAGCGTAGCGAGTCAGTGAGCGAGGAAGCGGAATATATCCTGTATCACA
TATTCTGCTGACGCACCGGTGCAGCCTTTTTTCTCCTGCCACATGAAGCACTTCACTGACACCCTCATCA
GTGCCAACATAGTAAGCCAGTATACACTCCCCTAGCGCTGATGTCCGGCGGTGCTTTTGCCGTTACGCAC
CACCCCGTCAGTAGCTGAACAGGAGGGACAGCTGATAGAAACAGAAGCCACTGGAGCACCTCAAAAACAC
CATCATACACTAAATCAGTAAGTTGGCAGCATCACCCGACGCACTTTGCGCCGAATAAATACCTGTGACG
GAAGATCACTTCGCAGAATAAATAAATCCTGGTGTCCCTGTTGATACCGGGAAGCCCTGGGCCAACTTTT
GGCGAAAATGAGACGTTGATCGGCACGTAAGAGGTTCCAACTTTCACCATAATGAAATAAGATCACTACC
GGGCGTATTTTTTGAGTTATCGAGATTTTCAGGAGCTAAGGAAGCTAAAATGGAGAAAAAAATCACTGGA
TATACCACCGTTGATATATCCCAATGGCATCGTAAAGAACATTTTGAGGCATTTCAGTCAGTTGCTCAAT
GTACCTATAACCAGACCGTTCAGCTGGATATTACGGCCTTTTTAAAGACCGTAAAGAAAAATAAGCACAA
GTTTTATCCGGCCTTTATTCACATTCTTGCCCGCCTGATGAATGCTCATCCGGAATTC
Features (pLannotate 1.2.2; 19 found; start..end, strand, type, name):
    739..834     -  CDS            resD (fragment): REDF_ECOLI - Also known as D. Protein inferred from homology: Swiss-Prot protein existence level 3. Acts as a repressor of transcription and as a site-specific resolvase that cleaves at the RfsF site. From Escherichia coli (strain K12).
    824..881     +  CDS            TcR (fragment): tetracycline efflux protein; tet; confers resistance to tetracycline
    878..971     -  CDS            TcR (fragment): tetracycline efflux protein; tet; confers resistance to tetracycline
   1475..2375    -  CDS            TcR (fragment): tetracycline efflux protein; tet; confers resistance to tetracycline
   2402..2420    +  promoter       T7 promoter: promoter for bacteriophage T7 RNA polymerase
   2421..2445    +  protein_bind   lac operator: The lac repressor binds to the lac operator to inhibit transcription in E. coli. This inhibition can be relieved by adding lactose or isopropyl-β-D-thiogalactopyranoside (IPTG). lac repressor encoded by lacI
   2460..2482    +  RBS            RBS: efficient ribosome binding site from bacteriophage T7 gene 10 (Olins and Rangwala, 1989)
   2501..2517    +  CDS            capTEV™ (fragment): composite tag for in vivo biotinylation, TEV protease cleavage, and 6xHis tagging
   2538..3634    +  CDS            MBP (fragment): maltose binding protein from E. coli; malE (mutated); This version of the gene does not encode a signal sequence, so MBP will remain in the cytosol.
   3653..4339    +  CDS            CNOT11 (fragment): CNO11_HUMAN - Also known as C2orf29. Experimental evidence at protein level: Swiss-Prot protein existence level 1. Component of the CCR4-NOT complex which is one of the major cellular mRNA deadenylases and is linked to various cellular processes including bulk mRNA degradation, miRNA-mediated repression, translational repression during translational initiation and general transcription regulation. Additional complex functions may be a consequence of its influence on mRNA expression. Is required for the association of CNOT10 with the CCR4-NOT complex. Seems not to be required for complex deaden
   4407..4456    +  CDS            SET1 (fragment): solubility-enhancement tag derived from T7 phage gene 10B
   4464..4511    +  terminator     T7 terminator: transcription terminator for bacteriophage T7 RNA polymerase
   4534..4638    -  CDS            TcR (fragment): tetracycline efflux protein; tet; confers resistance to tetracycline
   4686..4714    -  promoter       tet promoter: E. coli promoter for tetracycline efflux protein gene
   4826..5371    +  rep_origin     p15A ori: Plasmids containing the medium-copy-number p15A origin of replication can be propagated in E. coli cells that contain a second plasmid with the ColE1 origin.
   5459..5514    +  rep_origin     RSF ori (fragment): Plasmids containing the RSF 1030 origin of replication can be propagated in E. coli cells that contain additional plasmids with compatible origins.
   5633..5776    -  mobile_element IS1 (fragment): prokaryotic transposable element IS1
   5897..5999    +  promoter       cat promoter: promoter of the E. coli cat gene encoding chloramphenicol acetyltransferase
   6000..441     +  CDS            CmR (across the origin): chloramphenicol acetyltransferase; cat; confers resistance to chloramphenicol
