[The description below was written by a language model from this plasmid's Addgene catalogue record and pLannotate feature annotations shown in this document.]
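Description:
pnYC-NpHM-DmNot11_R is a bacterial expression plasmid of about 6.2 kb for producing the Drosophila melanogaster Not11 protein (CG13567, the fly orthologue of human C2orf29/CNOT11) in E. coli. The catalogue lists the backbone as unknown, but the annotated features point to a pACYC-type vector. It has a p15A origin of replication, a chloramphenicol acetyltransferase gene under its own cat promoter, and several disrupted fragments of a tetracycline resistance gene with its tet promoter, which appear to be remnants flanking the inserted expression cassette. Selection is with chloramphenicol, and the plasmid is recorded as low copy. Because p15A is compatible with ColE1-type origins, vectors of this kind can be maintained alongside a second plasmid, which suits co-expression of partner proteins, although the record does not state that this was the intent.

The expression cassette consists of a T7 promoter with an adjacent lac operator, the phage T7 gene 10 ribosome binding site, and a T7 terminator. This gives IPTG-inducible transcription in hosts that supply T7 RNA polymerase. The reading frame begins with a short stretch matched to a His-tag-containing composite tag, followed by a cytosolic maltose binding protein lacking its signal sequence, then the Not11 coding region, which the annotation tool recognised by homology to human CNOT11. The product therefore appears to be an N-terminal His-MBP fusion, consistent with the "NpHM" element of the name; MBP aids solubility and affinity purification. The matched region spans only about 690 nt, and the record does not say whether the insert is full length or a fragment. NOT11 is a component of the CCR4-NOT deadenylase complex needed for NOT10 association, and the construct comes from work on how the NOT10–NOT11 module docks onto NOT1.
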