Addgene plasmid #147443: pnYC-NpHM-DmNot11_R
Purpose: Bacterial Expression of DmNot11
Depositing lab: Elisa Izaurralde. Depositing organization: Max Planck Institute for Developmental Biology. Publication: NOT10 and C2orf29/NOT11 form a conserved module of the CCR4-NOT complex that docks onto the NOT1 N-terminal domain. Bawankar P, Loh B, Wohlbold L, Schmidt S, Izaurralde E. RNA Biol. 2013 Feb;10(2):228-44. doi: 10.4161/rna.23018. Epub 2013 Jan 9. PubMed 23303381.
Backbone
  Vector backbone: Unknown
  Vector type: Bacterial Expression
Growth in bacteria
  Bacterial resistance: Chloramphenicol, 25 μg/mL
  Growth temperature: 37°C
  Growth strain: DH5alpha
  Copy number: Low Copy
Gene/Insert
  Gene/Insert name: DmNot11 (alt name: C2ORF29)
  Species: D. melanogaster (fly)
  Entrez Gene: Not11 (a.k.a. Dmel_CG13567, C2orf29, CG13567, Dmel\CG13567, NOT11)
  Cloning method: Unknown
Terms and licenses: Academic/Nonprofit Terms; Industry Terms: Not Available to Industry
Depositor comments: ORF extracted from NCBI: NM_138030.3. Plasmids from this collection were made available to the research community and donated after the lab closed. Please note that the sequence provided by the depositing laboratory may be theoretical/predicted or based on Sanger sequencing results. There may be discrepancies between sequencing results obtained by Addgene and the depositor sequence. If an Addgene verified sequence is not available, please contact before placing your order to request that our lab fully sequence the plasmid.
How to cite: pnYC-NpHM-DmNot11_R was a gift from Elisa Izaurralde (Addgene plasmid # 147443 ; http://n2t.net/addgene:147443 ; RRID:Addgene_147443)
